Addgene plasmid #24561: pRRL CAGpNFlag BAF155 ires GFP
Depositing lab: Jerry Crabtree. Depositing organization: Stanford University. Publication: An embryonic stem cell chromatin remodeling complex, esBAF, is essential for embryonic stem cell self-renewal and pluripotency. Ho L, Ronan JL, Wu J, Staahl BT, Chen L, Kuo A, Lessard J, Nesvizhskii AI, Ranish J, Crabtree GR. Proc Natl Acad Sci U S A. 2009 Mar 31. 106(13):5181-6. 10.1073/pnas.0812889106 PubMed 19279220.
Backbone
  Vector backbone: pRRL-sin18PPT CAG-ires-GFP
  Backbone size w/o insert (bp): 9200
  Vector type: Lentiviral
Growth in bacteria
  Bacterial resistance: Ampicillin, 100 μg/mL
  Growth temperature: 37°C
  Growth strain: XL10 Gold
  Growth instructions: XL-10 Gold, Stratagene
  Copy number: Low Copy
Gene/Insert
  Gene/Insert name: BAF155 (alt name: Smarcc1)
  Species: M. musculus (mouse)
  Insert size (bp): 3300
  GenBank ID: NM_009211
  Entrez Gene: Smarcc1 (a.k.a. AI115498, BAF15, BAF155, Rsc8, SR, SRG3, ms, msp3)
  Tag / fusion protein: Flag (N terminal on backbone)
  Cloning method: Restriction Enzyme; 5′ cloning site Age1 (not destroyed); 3′ cloning site Pst1 (not destroyed)
  Sequencing primers: 5′ gctaaccatgttcatgccttc
Resource information
  A portion of this plasmid was derived from a plasmid made by: Open Biosystems cDNA clone
Terms and licenses: Academic/Nonprofit Terms; Industry Terms: Not Available to Industry
How to cite: pRRL CAGpNFlag BAF155 ires GFP was a gift from Jerry Crabtree (Addgene plasmid # 24561 ; http://n2t.net/addgene:24561 ; RRID:Addgene_24561)
