[The description below was written by a language model from this plasmid's Addgene catalogue record.]
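Description:
pRRL CAGpNFlag BAF155 ires GFP is a lentiviral transfer plasmid built on the pRRL-sin18PPT CAG-ires-GFP backbone (about 9.2 kb without insert). The backbone name indicates a self-inactivating (SIN) design, in which a deletion in the 3′ LTR silences LTR promoter activity after integration, together with a polypurine tract element that supports reverse transcription and nuclear import of the viral genome. The plasmid is propagated in bacteria under ampicillin selection and is recorded as low copy. No feature table is provided, so details such as the bacterial origin of replication, packaging signal or any post-transcriptional elements are not stated in the record.

The payload is the mouse BAF155 (Smarcc1) cDNA, roughly 3.3 kb, derived in part from a commercial cDNA clone and inserted between AgeI and PstI sites that both remain intact. BAF155 is a core subunit of the SWI/SNF-type BAF chromatin remodeling complex. The coding sequence is fused in frame to an N-terminal Flag epitope supplied by the backbone, allowing detection or affinity purification of the protein and its associated complex. As the name indicates, expression is driven by the strong, broadly active CAG promoter, and an IRES downstream of BAF155 permits cap-independent translation of GFP from the same bicistronic transcript, so green fluorescence marks transduced cells expressing the transgene. The construct is suited to stable expression of tagged BAF155 in mammalian cells following lentiviral delivery, and the associated publication concerns the embryonic stem cell BAF complex (esBAF) and its role in self-renewal and pluripotency.
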