>Addgene plasmid #24561 | pRRL CAGpNFlag BAF155 ires GFP | addgene partial sequence | sequence record 30526 | 24561 with mSmarcc1-rev (GGGATGGGTTCTGAAGATCA)
GCTGCCCCAAGAATGTGACACAAGGTGCCTCCAGCTTTGAAATCCATGAAACATTTTGCAGGTAGTTTGG
TGAAAGCTGGGTTGGTGACATGCTTCCCAAAGGCATCTTCTTGGAACTGTAGAAGCTGCACCACCAGTCC
AGCTAGTGTTTTATTGGTAGGAGCATCTGCATGAACATACTTCTTGTAGTGCTTGCCCAGCCAGACTCGC
ACCGAATCTAGCTGGGACACCGTGTCCGGGCTCTCCCAAAACTTGCTGGCCGGGCCCCCGTCCTTCCTCC
GGTACACGGCCAGCCCGGAGGCCGCCGCCGCACCCCCTGCACCCACGGCGCCTGCTGCTGCTCCCGGACC
GCCACCCGCTGTCGCGGCCTTATCGTCGTCATCCTTGTAATCCATGGTGGACCGGTGGATCCCCCTGGGG
AGAGAGGTCGGTGATTCGGTCAACGAGGGAGCCGACTGCCGACGTGCGCTCCTAGAGCCGCCGGTCACAC
GCCAGAAGCCGAACCCCGCCCTGCCCCGTCCCCCCCGAAGGCAGCCGTCCCCCCGCGGACAGCCCCGAGG
CTGGAGAGGGAGAAGGGGACGGCGGCGCGGCGACGCACGAAGGCCCTCCCCGCCCATTTCCTTCCTGCCG
GCGCCGCACCGCTTCGCCCCGCGCCCGCTAGAGGGGGTGCGGCGGCGCCTCCCAGATTTCGGCTCCGCAC
AGATTTGGGACAAAGGAAGTCCCTGCGCGCTCTCGCACGATTACCATAAAAGGCAATGGCTGCGGCTCGC
CGCGCCTCGACAGCCGCCGGCGCTCCGGGGGCCGCCGCGCCCCT
