>Addgene plasmid #24561 | pRRL CAGpNFlag BAF155 ires GFP | addgene partial sequence | sequence record 30527 | 24561 with IRES-R
AATATAGACAACGCACACCGGGCCTTATTCCAAGCGGCTTCGGCCAGTAACGTTAGGGGGGGGGGAANGA
TAAGGGCGGATCCCGGGCCCGCGGTACCGTCNACTGCAGCTACTTACACATGCCGTTTGGTGCTGTGANG
GGTACCCGGGGTCCTAANATGTTTCCGGGCATTGGANGCATACCAGGAGGGGTANGGCCACTCCCANTAN
GGTGAATGTTGGCTGCCACAGCGGGGATCATGCNACCTGGCATGGGCTGGCCAGGCATCATGGANCCAGG
GCCTGGTATTTGACCTGGTTGGGGANGATGGGGTGGCGGCATCTGATGGTGCATCANTGGGTANGGAGGG
GGCTGCTGATGCGGCATCATGCCANGGTGGCCTGTGGCTCCAANTGGGGCCATCCCCGGCCCTCCCGTGT
GCTGGTGCGCCTGCTGANGTGTCTGGCCATGCTGCTGCTGCTGCTCCATTTGCTGCCGGGCAAGTANTTC
ANCATATTTCAACTGTTCCATGTGGAANTTCTGACGCTCANTAANCAACTGCTGTCTCTGTTGTTCTAAA
NCCTCTTTCTNCTCTGTCCATTATAGTCTCCANCTCTTCAAAATGTCNAAAATTTNTGATCTCTAGTTTC
TTCATTTGTGTTTCAACCA
